Addgene plasmid #219424: pET28-a(+)-6xHis-miRFP(-5)-HO1
Purpose: Fluorescent protein to reconstruct the mixture that mimics the charge profile of E. coli lysate
Depositing lab: Allie Obermeyer. Depositing organization: Columbia University. Publication: Selectivity of Complex Coacervation in Multiprotein Mixtures. Ahn SY, Obermeyer AC. JACS Au. 2024 Sep 17;4(10):3800-3812. doi: 10.1021/jacsau.4c00399. eCollection 2024 Oct 28. PubMed 39483238.
Backbone
  Vector backbone: pET-28a(+)
  Vector type: Bacterial Expression
Growth in bacteria
  Bacterial resistance: Kanamycin, 50 μg/mL
  Growth temperature: 37°C
  Growth strain: DH5alpha
  Copy number: High Copy
Gene/Insert 1
  Gene/Insert name: miRFP682 (alt name: monomeric near-infrared fluorescent protein 682)
  Mutation: Contains Ribosomal Binding Site for expression of both miRFP682 and HO-1
  Promoter: T7
  Tag / fusion protein: MGHHHHHGG (N terminal on insert)
  Cloning method: Gibson Cloning
  Sequencing primers: 5′ TAATACGACTCACTATAG
Gene/Insert 2
  Gene/Insert name: HO1 (alt name: Heme Oxygenase 1)
  Promoter: T7
  Cloning method: Gibson Cloning
  Sequencing primers: 5′ TAATACGACTCACTATAG
Terms and licenses: Academic/Nonprofit Terms; Industry Terms: Not Available to Industry
How to cite: pET28-a(+)-6xHis-miRFP(-5)-HO1 was a gift from Allie Obermeyer (Addgene plasmid # 219424 ; http://n2t.net/addgene:219424 ; RRID:Addgene_219424)
