[The description below was written by a language model from this plasmid's Addgene catalogue record and pLannotate feature annotations shown in this document.]
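Description:
pET28-a(+)-6xHis-miRFP(-5)-HO1 is a bacterial expression plasmid of about 7 kb built on the pET-28a(+) backbone. It is selected with kanamycin through the aph(3')-Ia resistance gene and replicates from a ColE1/pMB1-type origin. The backbone also carries the bom and rop elements and an f1 origin. The catalogue lists it as high copy, although rop normally moderates copy number in this plasmid family. A lacI gene with its own promoter supplies lac repressor. Short matches annotated as tetracycline-resistance, capTEV and SET1 fragments look like backbone remnants or partial tag homologies rather than functional parts.

The payload is a two-gene operon driven by the T7 promoter under lac operator control, so expression requires a host supplying T7 RNA polymerase and is inducible with IPTG. The T7 gene 10 ribosome binding site initiates translation of miRFP682, a monomeric near-infrared fluorescent protein derived from a Rhodopseudomonas palustris bacteriophytochrome, which carries a short N-terminal histidine tag for affinity purification. According to the record, a second ribosome binding site allows separate translation of heme oxygenase 1, annotated as the Synechocystis sp. PCC 6803 enzyme. This enzyme opens the heme ring to produce biliverdin, the cofactor miRFP682 needs for fluorescence, so co-expression lets E. coli produce the chromophore-bound protein. A vector-derived His-tag sequence is annotated after the HO1 coding region; the record does not say whether it is translated. The T7 terminator closes the transcript.

The "(-5)" in the name presumably denotes the protein's net charge, though the record does not define it. The stated purpose is to supply a fluorescent protein for reconstituting a mixture that mimics the charge profile of E. coli lysate, used in studies of complex coacervation selectivity in multiprotein mixtures.
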