Features (pLannotate 1.2.2; 21 found; start..end, strand, type, name):
    110..187     -  promoter       lacI promoter: lacI
    195..474     -  CDS            TcR (fragment): tetracycline efflux protein; tet; confers resistance to tetracycline
    496..514     +  promoter       T7 promoter: promoter for bacteriophage T7 RNA polymerase
    515..539     +  protein_bind   lac operator: The lac repressor binds to the lac operator to inhibit transcription in E. coli. This inhibition can be relieved by adding lactose or isopropyl-β-D-thiogalactopyranoside (IPTG). lac repressor encoded by lacI
    554..576     +  RBS            RBS: efficient ribosome binding site from bacteriophage T7 gene 10 (Olins and Rangwala, 1989)
    589..608     +  CDS            capTEV™ (fragment): composite tag for in vivo biotinylation, TEV protease cleavage, and 6xHis tagging
    613..1557    +  CDS            miRFP682: miRFP682 is a basic (constitutively fluorescent) near ir fluorescent protein published in 2020, derived from Rhodopseudomonas palustris CGA009. It has low acid sensitivity. It requires the cofactor biliverdin for fluorescence.
   1582..2301    +  CDS            pbsA1: HO1_SYNY3 - Experimental evidence at protein level: Swiss-Prot protein existence level 1. Catalyzes the opening of the heme ring with the release of iron. Key enzyme in the synthesis of the chromophoric part of the photosynthetic antennae. From Synechocystis sp. (strain PCC 6803 / Kazusa).
   2314..2331    +  CDS            9xHis (fragment): 9xHis affinity tag
   2341..2390    +  CDS            SET1 (fragment): solubility-enhancement tag derived from T7 phage gene 10B
   2398..2445    +  terminator     T7 terminator: transcription terminator for bacteriophage T7 RNA polymerase
   2482..2910    +  rep_origin     f1 ori (sequence partly withheld): f1 bacteriophage origin of replication; arrow indicates direction of (+) strand synthesis
   2963..3020    +  promoter       AmpR promoter (fragment): bla
   3029..3844    -  CDS            KanR: aminoglycoside phosphotransferase; aph(3')-Ia; confers resistance to kanamycin in bacteria or G418 (Geneticin®) in eukaryotes
   3966..4554    +  rep_origin     ori: high-copy-number ColE1/pMB1/pBR322/pUC origin of replication
   4740..4879    -  misc_feature   bom: basis of mobility region from pBR322
   4981..5172    -  CDS            rop: Rop protein, which maintains plasmids at low copy number; rop
   5189..5569    +  CDS            YPB1_ECOLX: Protein predicted: Swiss-Prot protein existence level 4. From Escherichia coli.
   5641..5932    -  CDS            TcR (fragment): tetracycline efflux protein; tet; confers resistance to tetracycline
   5947..5968    -  protein_bind   CAP binding site: CAP binding activates transcription in the presence of cAMP. E. coli catabolite activator protein
   5981..109     -  CDS            lacI (across the origin): lac repressor; lacI; The lac repressor binds to the lac operator to inhibit transcription in E. coli. This inhibition can be relieved by adding lactose or isopropyl-β-D-thiogalactopyranoside (IPTG).
>Addgene plasmid #219424 | pET28-a(+)-6xHis-miRFP(-5)-HO1 | addgene full sequence | sequence record 449508 | Addgene NGS Result
TTTCCCGCGTTTTCGCAGAAACGTGGCTGGCCTGGTTCACCACGCGGGAAACGGTCTGATAAGAGACACC
GGCATACTCTGCGACATCGTATAACGTTACTGGTTTCACATTCACCACCCTGAATTGACTCTCTTCCGGG
CGCTATCATGCCATACCGCGAAAGGTTTTGCGCCATTCGATGGTGTCCGGGATCTCGACGCTCTCCCTTA
TGCGACTCCTGCATTAGGAAGCAGCCCAGTAGTAGGTTGAGGCCGTTGAGCACCGCCGCCGCAAGGAATG
GTGCATGCAAGGAGATGGCGCCCAACAGTCCCCCGGCCACGGGGCCTGCCACCATACCCACGCCGAAACA
AGCGCTCATGAGCCCGAAGTGGCGAGCCCGATCTTCCCCATCGGTGATGTCGGCGATATAGGCGCCAGCA
ACCGCACCTGTGGCGCCGGTGATGCCGGCCACGATGCGTCCGGCGTAGAGGATCGAGATCTCGATCCCGC
GAAATTAATACGACTCACTATAGGGGAATTGTGAGCGGATAACAATTCCCCTCTAGAAATAATTTTGTTT
AACTTTAAGAAGGAGATATACCATGGGCCATCATCATCATCATCATGGCGGCGCGGAAGGATCCGTCGCC
AGGCAGCCTGACCTCTTGACCTGCGACGATGAGCCGATCCATATCCCCGGTGCCATCCAACCGCATGGAC
TGCTGCTCGCCCTCGCCGCCGACATGACGATCGTTGCCGGCAGCGACAACCTTCCCGAACTCACCGGACT
GGCGATCGGCGCCCTGATCGGCCGCTCTGCGGCCGATGTCTTCGACTCGGAGACGCACAACCGTCTGACG
ATCGCCTTGGCCGAGCCCGGGGCGGCCGTCGGAGCACCGATCACTGTCGGCTTCACGATGCGAAAGGACG
CAGGCTTCATCGGCTCCTGGCATCGCCATGATCAGCTCATCTTCCTCGAGCTCGAGCCTCCCCAGCGGGA
CGTCGCCGAGCCGCAGGCGTTCTTCCGCCGCACCAACAGCGCCATCCGCCGCCTGCAGGCCGCCGAAACC
TTGGAAAGCGCCTGCGCCGCCGCGGCGCAAGAGGTGCGGAAGATTACCGGCTTCGATCGGGTGATGATCT
ATCGCTTCGCCTCCGACTTCAGCGGGGTGGTGATCGCAGAGGATCGATGCGCCGAGGTCGAGTCAAAACT
AGGCCTGCACTATCCTGCCTCAGCGGTGCCGGCGCAGGCCCGTCGGCTCTATACCATCAACCCGGTACGG
ATCATTCCCGATATCAATTATCGGCCGGTGCCGGTCACCCCAGACCTCAATCCGGTCACCGGGCGGCCGA
TTGATCTTAGCTTCGCCATCCTGCGCAGCGTCTCGCCCTGCCATTTGGAGTTCATGCGCAACATAGGCAT
GCACGGCACGATGTCGATCTCGATTTTGCGCGGCGAGCGACTGTGGGGATTGATCGTTTGCCATCACCGA
ACGCCGTACTACGTCGATCTCGATGGCCGCCAAGCCTGCAAGCGGGTCGCCGAGCGGCTGGCCACGCAGA
TCGGCGTGATGGAAGAGTGAAAGAAGGAGATATACATACCCATGAGTGTCAACTTAGCTTCCCAGTTGCG
GGAAGGGACGAAAAAATCCCACTCCATGGCGGAGAACGTCGGCTTTGTCAAATGCTTCCTCAAGGGCGTT
GTCGAGAAAAATTCCTACCGTAAGCTGGTTGGCAATCTCTACTTTGTCTACAGTGCCATGGAAGAGGAAA
TGGCAAAATTTAAGGACCATCCCATCCTCAGCCACATTTACTTCCCCGAACTCAACCGCAAACAAAGCCT
AGAGCAAGACCTGCAATTCTATTACGGCTCCAACTGGCGGCAAGAAGTGAAAATTTCTGCCGCTGGCCAA
GCCTATGTGGACCGAGTCCGGCAAGTGGCCGCTACGGCCCCTGAATTGTTGGTGGCCCATTCCTACACCC
GTTACCTGGGGGATCTTTCCGGCGGTCAAATTCTCAAGAAAATTGCCCAAAATGCCATGAATCTCCACGA
TGGTGGCACAGCTTTCTATGAATTTGCCGACATTGATGACGAAAAGGCTTTTAAAAATACCTACCGTCAA
GCTATGAATGATCTGCCCATTGACCAAGCCACCGCCGAACGGATTGTGGATGAAGCCAATGACGCCTTTG
CCATGAACATGAAAATGTTCAACGAACTTGAAGGCAACCTGATCAAGGCGATCGGCATTATGGTGTTCAA
CAGCCTCACCCGTCGCCGCAGTCAAGGCAGCACCGAAGTTGGCCTCGCCACCTCCGAAGGCTAGTAACTC
GAGCACCACCACCACCACCACTGAGATCCGGCTGCTAACAAAGCCCGAAAGGAAGCTGAGTTGGCTGCTG
CCACCGCTGAGCAATAACTAGCATAACCCCTTGGGGCCTCTAAACGGGTCTTGAGGGGTTTTTTGCTGAA
AGGAGGAACTATATCCGGATTGGCGAATGGG
[124 nt withheld, positions 2482-2605]
C
[91 nt withheld, positions 2607-2697]
A
[49 nt withheld, positions 2699-2747]
CCTTTGACGTTGGAGTCCACGTTCTTT
[37 nt withheld, positions 2775-2811]
ACCCTATCTCGGTCTATTCTTTTGATTTATAAGGGATTTTGCCGATTTCGGCCTATTGGTTAAAAAATGA
GCTGATTTAACAAAAATTTAACGCGAATTTTAACAAAATATTAACGCTTACAATTTAGGTGGCACTTTTC
GGGGAAATGTGCGCGGAACCCCTATTTGTTTATTTTTCTAAATACATTCAAATATGTATCCGCTCATGAA
TTAATTCTTAGAAAAACTCATCGAGCATCAAATGAAACTGCAATTTATTCATATCAGGATTATCAATACC
ATATTTTTGAAAAAGCCGTTTCTGTAATGAAGGAGAAAACTCACCGAGGCAGTTCCATAGGATGGCAAGA
TCCTGGTATCGGTCTGCGATTCCGACTCGTCCAACATCAATACAACCTATTAATTTCCCCTCGTCAAAAA
TAAGGTTATCAAGTGAGAAATCACCATGAGTGACGACTGAATCCGGTGAGAATGGCAAAAGTTTATGCAT
TTCTTTCCAGACTTGTTCAACAGGCCAGCCATTACGCTCGTCATCAAAATCACTCGCATCAACCAAACCG
TTATTCATTCGTGATTGCGCCTGAGCGAGACGAAATACGCGATCGCTGTTAAAAGGACAATTACAAACAG
GAATCGAATGCAACCGGCGCAGGAACACTGCCAGCGCATCAACAATATTTTCACCTGAATCAGGATATTC
TTCTAATACCTGGAATGCTGTTTTCCCGGGGATCGCAGTGGTGAGTAACCATGCATCATCAGGAGTACGG
ATAAAATGCTTGATGGTCGGAAGAGGCATAAATTCCGTCAGCCAGTTTAGTCTGACCATCTCATCTGTAA
CATCATTGGCAACGCTACCTTTGCCATGTTTCAGAAACAACTCTGGCGCATCGGGCTTCCCATACAATCG
ATAGATTGTCGCACCTGATTGCCCGACATTATCGCGAGCCCATTTATACCCATATAAATCAGCATCCATG
TTGGAATTTAATCGCGGCCTAGAGCAAGACGTTTCCCGTTGAATATGGCTCATAACACCCCTTGTATTAC
TGTTTATGTAAGCAGACAGTTTTATTGTTCATGACCAAAATCCCTTAACGTGAGTTTTCGTTCCACTGAG
CGTCAGACCCCGTAGAAAAGATCAAAGGATCTTCTTGAGATCCTTTTTTTCTGCGCGTAATCTGCTGCTT
GCAAACAAAAAAACCACCGCTACCAGCGGTGGTTTGTTTGCCGGATCAAGAGCTACCAACTCTTTTTCCG
AAGGTAACTGGCTTCAGCAGAGCGCAGATACCAAATACTGTCCTTCTAGTGTAGCCGTAGTTAGGCCACC
ACTTCAAGAACTCTGTAGCACCGCCTACATACCTCGCTCTGCTAATCCTGTTACCAGTGGCTGCTGCCAG
TGGCGATAAGTCGTGTCTTACCGGGTTGGACTCAAGACGATAGTTACCGGATAAGGCGCAGCGGTCGGGC
TGAACGGGGGGTTCGTGCACACAGCCCAGCTTGGAGCGAACGACCTACACCGAACTGAGATACCTACAGC
GTGAGCTATGAGAAAGCGCCACGCTTCCCGAAGGGAGAAAGGCGGACAGGTATCCGGTAAGCGGCAGGGT
CGGAACAGGAGAGCGCACGAGGGAGCTTCCAGGGGGAAACGCCTGGTATCTTTATAGTCCTGTCGGGTTT
CGCCACCTCTGACTTGAGCGTCGATTTTTGTGATGCTCGTCAGGGGGGCGGAGCCTATGGAAAAACGCCA
GCAACGCGGCCTTTTTACGGTTCCTGGCCTTTTGCTGGCCTTTTGCTCACATGTTCTTTCCTGCGTTATC
CCCTGATTCTGTGGATAACCGTATTACCGCCTTTGAGTGAGCTGATACCGCTCGCCGCAGCCGAACGACC
GAGCGCAGCGAGTCAGTGAGCGAGGAAGCGGAAGAGCGCCTGATGCGGTATTTTCTCCTTACGCATCTGT
GCGGTATTTCACACCGCAATGGTGCACTCTCAGTACAATCTGCTCTGATGCCGCATAGTTAAGCCAGTAT
ACACTCCGCTATCGCTACGTGACTGGGTCATGGCTGCGCCCCGACACCCGCCAACACCCGCTGACGCGCC
CTGACGGGCTTGTCTGCTCCCGGCATCCGCTTACAGACAAGCTGTGACCGTCTCCGGGAGCTGCATGTGT
CAGAGGTTTTCACCGTCATCACCGAAACGCGCGAGGCAGCTGCGGTAAAGCTCATCAGCGTGGTCGTGAA
GCGATTCACAGATGTCTGCCTGTTCATCCGCGTCCAGCTCGTTGAGTTTCTCCAGAAGCGTTAATGTCTG
GCTTCTGATAAAGCGGGCCATGTTAAGGGCGGTTTTTTCCTGTTTGGTCACTGATGCCTCCGTGTAAGGG
GGATTTCTGTTCATGGGGGTAATGATACCGATGAAACGAGAGAGGATGCTCACGATACGGGTTACTGATG
ATGAACATGCCCGGTTACTGGAACGTTGTGAGGGTAAACAACTGGCGGTATGGATGCGGCGGGACCAGAG
AAAAATCACTCAGGGTCAATGCCAGCGCTTCGTTAATACAGATGTAGGTGTTCCACAGGGTAGCCAGCAG
CATCCTGCGATGCAGATCCGGAACATAATGGTGCAGGGCGCTGACTTCCGCGTTTCCAGACTTTACGAAA
CACGGAAACCGAAGACCATTCATGTTGTTGCTCAGGTCGCAGACGTTTTGCAGCAGCAGTCGCTTCACGT
TCGCTCGCGTATCGGTGATTCATTCTGCTAACCAGTAAGGCAACCCCGCCAGCCTAGCCGGGTCCTCAAC
GACAGGAGCACGATCATGCGCACCCGTGGGGCCGCCATGCCGGCGATAATGGCCTGCTTCTCGCCGAAAC
GTTTGGTGGCGGGACCAGTGACGAAGGCTTGAGCGAGGGCGTGCAAGATTCCGAATACCGCAAGCGACAG
GCCGATCATCGTCGCGCTCCAGCGAAAGCGGTCCTCGCCGAAAATGACCCAGAGCGCTGCCGGCACCTGT
CCTACGAGTTGCATGATAAAGAAGACAGTCATAAGTGCGGCGACGATAGTCATGCCCCGCGCCCACCGGA
AGGAGCTGACTGGGTTGAAGGCTCTCAAGGGCATCGGTCGAGATCCCGGTGCCTAATGAGTGAGCTAACT
TACATTAATTGCGTTGCGCTCACTGCCCGCTTTCCAGTCGGGAAACCTGTCGTGCCAGCTGCATTAATGA
ATCGGCCAACGCGCGGGGAGAGGCGGTTTGCGTATTGGGCGCCAGGGTGGTTTTTCTTTTCACCAGTGAG
ACGGGCAACAGCTGATTGCCCTTCACCGCCTGGCCCTGAGAGAGTTGCAGCAAGCGGTCCACGCTGGTTT
GCCCCAGCAGGCGAAAATCCTGTTTGATGGTGGTTAACGGCGGGATATAACATGAGCTGTCTTCGGTATC
GTCGTATCCCACTACCGAGATATCCGCACCAACGCGCAGCCCGGACTCGGTAATGGCGCGCATTGCGCCC
AGCGCCATCTGATCGTTGGCAACCAGCATCGCAGTGGGAACGATGCCCTCATTCAGCATTTGCATGGTTT
GTTGAAAACCGGACATGGCACTCCAGTCGCCTTCCCGTTCCGCTATCGGCTGAATTTGATTGCGAGTGAG
ATATTTATGCCAGCCAGCCAGACGCAGACGCGCCGAGACAGAACTTAATGGGCCCGCTAACAGCGCGATT
TGCTGGTGACCCAATGCGACCAGATGCTCCACGCCCAGTCGCGTACCGTCTTCATGGGAGAAAATAATAC
TGTTGATGGGTGTCTGGTCAGAGACATCAAGAAATAACGCCGGAACATTAGTGCAGGCAGCTTCCACAGC
AATGGCATCCTGGTCATCCAGCGGATAGTTAATGATCAGCCCACTGACGCGTTGCGCGAGAAGATTGTGC
ACCGCCGCTTTACAGGCTTCGACGCCGCTTCGTTCTACCATCGACACCACCACGCTGGCACCCAGTTGAT
CGGCGCGAGATTTAATCGCCGCGACAATTTGCGACGGCGCGTGCAGGGCCAGACTGGAGGTGGCAACGCC
AATCAGCAACGACTGTTTGCCCGCCAGTTGTTGTGCCACGCGGTTGGGAATGTAATTCAGCTCCGCCATC
GCCGCTTCCACTT
